Addgene plasmid #169018: pCDNA3.1-YY1
Purpose: Expression of YY1 driven by CMV promoter
Depositing lab: Claes Wadelius. Depositing organization: Uppsala University. Publication: Multifaceted regulation of hepatic lipid metabolism by YY1. Pan G, Diamanti K, Cavalli M, Lara Gutierrez A, Komorowski J, Wadelius C. Life Sci Alliance. 2021 Jun 7;4(7). pii: 4/7/e202000928. doi: 10.26508/lsa.202000928. Print 2021 Jul. PubMed 34099540.
Backbone
  Vector backbone: pCDNA3.1
  Backbone manufacturer: Invitrogen
  Backbone size w/o insert (bp): 5428
  Total vector size (bp): 6669
  Vector type: Mammalian Expression
Growth in bacteria
  Bacterial resistance: Ampicillin, 100 μg/mL
  Growth temperature: 37°C
  Growth strain: DH5alpha
  Copy number: High Copy
Gene/Insert
  Gene/Insert name: human YY1
  Species: H. sapiens (human)
  Insert size (bp): 1286
  Entrez Gene: YY1 (a.k.a. DELTA, GADEVS, INO80S, NF-E1, UCRBP, YIN-YANG-1)
  Promoter: CMV
  Cloning method: Unknown
  Sequencing primers: 5′ CGCAAATGGGCGGTAGGCGTG; 3′ TAGAAGGCACAGTCGAGG
Terms and licenses: Academic/Nonprofit Terms; Industry Terms: Not Available to Industry
How to cite: pCDNA3.1-YY1 was a gift from Claes Wadelius (Addgene plasmid # 169018 ; http://n2t.net/addgene:169018 ; RRID:Addgene_169018)
