[The description below was written by a language model from this plasmid's Addgene catalogue record and pLannotate feature annotations shown in this document.]
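Description:
pCDNA3.1-YY1 is a mammalian expression plasmid of about 6.7 kb built on the Invitrogen pcDNA3.1 backbone and carrying the human YY1 coding sequence. It is propagated in E. coli as a high-copy plasmid through its ColE1/pUC-type origin, with ampicillin selection provided by the β-lactamase gene and its own promoter. An f1 phage origin is also present, which in principle allows production of single-stranded DNA.

The payload is a simple constitutive expression cassette. The human cytomegalovirus immediate early enhancer and promoter drive the YY1 open reading frame, which the annotation matches to the human YY1 protein, a transcription factor also proposed as a core component that targets the INO80 chromatin remodelling complex to YY1-responsive elements. Transcripts are terminated by the bovine growth hormone polyadenylation signal. A T7 promoter sits between the CMV promoter and the insert, so the sequence could also be transcribed in vitro. No epitope tag or reporter is annotated, and the cloning method is not recorded. A second cassette, consisting of the SV40 enhancer/early promoter, the neomycin phosphotransferase gene and the SV40 poly(A) signal, permits G418 selection of stably transfected mammalian cells.

The remaining short annotations (a truncated HIV-1 LTR fragment, ble, lacI and bom fragments, and lac promoter/operator elements) appear to be backbone remnants or partial matches, not functional parts. The stated purpose is CMV-driven YY1 expression, and the associated publication concerns YY1 regulation of hepatic lipid metabolism.
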