Features (pLannotate 1.2.2; 20 found; start..end, strand, type, name):
      7..386     +  enhancer       CMV enhancer: human cytomegalovirus immediate early enhancer
    387..590     +  promoter       CMV promoter: human cytomegalovirus (CMV) immediate early promoter
    586..619     +  LTR            5' LTR (truncated) (fragment): truncated 5' long terminal repeat (LTR) from HIV-1
    635..653     +  promoter       T7 promoter: promoter for bacteriophage T7 RNA polymerase
    695..1936    +  CDS            YY1: TYY1_HUMAN - Also known as INO80S. Experimental evidence at protein level: Swiss-Prot protein existence level 1. Proposed core component of the chromatin remodeling INO80 complex which is involved in transcriptional regulation, DNA replication and probably DNA repair; proposed to target the INO80 complex to YY1-responsive elements. From Homo sapiens (Human).
   2041..2265    +  polyA_signal   bGH poly(A) signal: bovine growth hormone polyadenylation signal
   2269..2290    +  promoter       SV40 promoter (fragment): SV40 enhancer and early promoter
   2311..2739    +  rep_origin     f1 ori (sequence partly withheld): f1 bacteriophage origin of replication; arrow indicates direction of (+) strand synthesis
   2753..3082    +  promoter       SV40 promoter: SV40 enhancer and early promoter
   3149..3940    +  CDS            neo: KKA2_KLEPN - Also known as kan, nptII. Experimental evidence at protein level: Swiss-Prot protein existence level 1. Resistance to kanamycin, neomycin, paromomycin, ribostamycin, butirosin and gentamicin B. From Klebsiella pneumoniae.
   3964..4122    +  CDS            ble (fragment): BLE_KLEPN - Experimental evidence at protein level: Swiss-Prot protein existence level 1. Binding protein with a strong affinity to the bleomycin family of antibiotics. Binds to CL990; an antimitotic-antibiotic compound. From Klebsiella pneumoniae.
   4117..4238    +  polyA_signal   SV40 poly(A) signal: SV40 polyadenylation signal
   4311..4327    -  protein_bind   lac operator: The lac repressor binds to the lac operator to inhibit transcription in E. coli. This inhibition can be relieved by adding lactose or isopropyl-β-D-thiogalactopyranoside (IPTG). lac repressor encoded by lacI
   4335..4365    -  promoter       lac promoter: promoter for the E. coli lac operon
   4380..4401    -  protein_bind   CAP binding site: CAP binding activates transcription in the presence of cAMP. E. coli catabolite activator protein
   4414..4506    -  CDS            lacI (fragment): lac repressor; lacI; The lac repressor binds to the lac operator to inhibit transcription in E. coli. This inhibition can be relieved by adding lactose or isopropyl-β-D-thiogalactopyranoside (IPTG).
   4689..5277    -  rep_origin     ori: high-copy-number ColE1/pMB1/pBR322/pUC origin of replication
   5448..6308    -  CDS            AmpR: β-lactamase; bla; confers resistance to ampicillin, carbenicillin, and related antibiotics
   6309..6413    -  promoter       AmpR promoter: bla
   6472..6524    -  misc_feature   bom (fragment): basis of mobility region from pBR322
>Addgene plasmid #169018 | pCDNA3.1-YY1 | addgene full sequence | sequence record 332093 | Addgene NGS Result
CGCGTTGACATTGATTATTGACTAGTTATTAATAGTAATCAATTACGGGGTCATTAGTTCATAGCCCATA
TATGGAGTTCCGCGTTACATAACTTACGGTAAATGGCCCGCCTGGCTGACCGCCCAACGACCCCCGCCCA
TTGACGTCAATAATGACGTATGTTCCCATAGTAACGCCAATAGGGACTTTCCATTGACGTCAATGGGTGG
AGTATTTACGGTAAACTGCCCACTTGGCAGTACATCAAGTGTATCATATGCCAAGTACGCCCCCTATTGA
CGTCAATGACGGTAAATGGCCCGCCTGGCATTATGCCCAGTACATGACCTTATGGGACTTTCCTACTTGG
CAGTACATCTACGTATTAGTCATCGCTATTACCATGGTGATGCGGTTTTGGCAGTACATCAATGGGCGTG
GATAGCGGTTTGACTCACGGGGATTTCCAAGTCTCCACCCCATTGACGTCAATGGGAGTTTGTTTTGGCA
CCAAAATCAACGGGACTTTCCAAAATGTCGTAACAACTCCGCCCCATTGACGCAAATGGGCGGTAGGCGT
GTACGGTGGGAGGTCTATATAAGCAGAGCTCTCTGGCTAACTAGAGAACCCACTGCTTACTGGCTTATCG
AAATTAATACGACTCACTATAGGGAGACCCAAGCTGGCTAGCGTTTAAACTTAAGCTTGCCGCCATGGCC
TCGGGCGACACCCTCTACATCGCCACGGACGGCTCGGAGATGCCGGCCGAGATCGTGGAGCTGCACGAGA
TCGAGGTGGAGACCATCCCGGTGGAGACCATCGAGACCACAGTGGTGGGCGAGGAGGAGGAGGAGGACGA
CGACGACGAGGACGGCGGCGGTGGCGACCACGGCGGCGGGGGCGGCCACGGGCACGCCGGCCACCACCAC
CACCACCATCACCACCACCACCACCCGCCCATGATCGCTCTGCAGCCGCTGGTCACCGACGACCCGACCC
AGGTGCACCACCACCAGGAGGTGATCCTGGTGCAGACGCGCGAGGAGGTGGTGGGCGGCGACGACTCGGA
CGGGCTGCGCGCCGAGGACGGCTTCGAGGATCAGATTCTCATCCCGGTGCCCGCGCCGGCCGGCGGCGAC
GACGACTACATTGAACAAACGCTGGTCACCGTGGCGGCGGCCGGCAAGAGCGGCGGCGGCGGCTCGTCGT
CGTCGGGAGGCGGCCGCGTCAAGAAGGGCGGCGGCAAGAAGAGCGGCAAGAAGAGTTACCTCAGCGGCGG
GGCCGGCGCGGCGGGCGGCGGCGGCGCCGACCCGGGCAACAAGAAGTGGGAGCAGAAGCAGGTGCAGATC
AAGACCCTGGAGGGCGAGTTCTCGGTCACCATGTGGTCCTCAGATGAAAAAAAAGATATTGACCATGAGA
CAGTGGTTGAAGAACAGATCATTGGAGAGAACTCACCTCCTGATTATTCAGAATATATGACAGGAAAGAA
ACTTCCTCCTGGAGGAATACCTGGCATTGACCTCTCAGATCCCAAACAACTGGCAGAATTTGCTAGAATG
AAGCCAAGAAAAATTAAAGAAGATGATGCTCCAAGAACAATAGCTTGCCCTCATAAAGGCTGCACAAAGA
TGTTCAGGGATAACTCGGCCATGAGAAAACATCTGCACACCCACGGTCCCAGAGTCCACGTCTGTGCAGA
ATGTGGCAAAGCTTTTGTTGAGAGTTCAAAACTAAAACGACACCAACTGGTTCATACTGGAGAGAAGCCC
TTTCAGTGCACGTTCGAAGGCTGTGGGAAACGCTTTTCACTGGACTTCAATTTGCGCACACATGTGCGAA
TCCATACCGGAGACAGGCCCTATGTGTGCCCCTTCGATGGTTGTAATAAGAAGTTTGCTCAGTCAACTAA
CCTGAAATCTCACATCTTAACACATGCTAAGGCCAAAAACAACCAGTGAAAAGAAGAGAGAAGACCCTTC
TCGACCACGGGAAGGATATCCAGCACAGTGGCGGCCGCTCGAGTCTAGAGGGCCCGTTTAAACCCGCTGA
TCAGCCTCGACTGTGCCTTCTAGTTGCCAGCCATCTGTTGTTTGCCCCTCCCCCGTGCCTTCCTTGACCC
TGGAAGGTGCCACTCCCACTGTCCTTTCCTAATAAAATGAGGAAATTGCATCGCATTGTCTGAGTAGGTG
TCATTCTATTCTGGGGGGTGGGGTGGGGCAGGACAGCAAGGGGGAGGATTGGGAAGACAATAGCAGGCAT
GCTGGGGATGCGGTGGGCTCTATGGCTTCTGAGGCGGAAAGAACCAGCTGGGGCTCTAGGGGGTATCCCC
[124 nt withheld, positions 2311-2434]
C
[91 nt withheld, positions 2436-2526]
A
[49 nt withheld, positions 2528-2576]
CCTTTGACGTTGGAGTCCACGTTCTTT
[37 nt withheld, positions 2604-2640]
ACCCTATCTCGGTCTATTCTTTTGATTTATAAGGGATTTTGCCGATTTCGGCCTATTGGTTAAAAAATGA
GCTGATTTAACAAAAATTTAACGCGAATTAATTCTGTGGAATGTGTGTCAGTTAGGGTGTGGAAAGTCCC
CAGGCTCCCCAGCAGGCAGAAGTATGCAAAGCATGCATCTCAATTAGTCAGCAACCAGGTGTGGAAAGTC
CCCAGGCTCCCCAGCAGGCAGAAGTATGCAAAGCATGCATCTCAATTAGTCAGCAACCATAGTCCCGCCC
CTAACTCCGCCCATCCCGCCCCTAACTCCGCCCAGTTCCGCCCATTCTCCGCCCCATGGCTGACTAATTT
TTTTTATTTATGCAGAGGCCGAGGCCGCCTCTGCCTCTGAGCTATTCCAGAAGTAGTGAGGAGGCTTTTT
TGGAGGCCTAGGCTTTTGCAAAAAGCTCCCGGGAGCTTGTATATCCATTTTCGGATCTGATCAAGAGACA
GGATGAGGATCGTTTCGCATGATTGAACAAGATGGATTGCACGCAGGTTCTCCGGCCGCTTGGGTGGAGA
GGCTATTCGGCTATGACTGGGCACAACAGACAATCGGCTGCTCTGATGCCGCCGTGTTCCGGCTGTCAGC
GCAGGGGCGCCCGGTTCTTTTTGTCAAGACCGACCTGTCCGGTGCCCTGAATGAACTGCAGGACGAGGCA
GCGCGGCTATCGTGGCTGGCCACGACGGGCGTTCCTTGCGCAGCTGTGCTCGACGTTGTCACTGAAGCGG
GAAGGGACTGGCTGCTATTGGGCGAAGTGCCGGGGCAGGATCTCCTGTCATCTCACCTTGCTCCTGCCGA
GAAAGTATCCATCATGGCTGATGCAATGCGGCGGCTGCATACGCTTGATCCGGCTACCTGCCCATTCGAC
CACCAAGCGAAACATCGCATCGAGCGAGCACGTACTCGGATGGAAGCCGGTCTTGTCGATCAGGATGATC
TGGACGAAGAGCATCAGGGGCTCGCGCCAGCCGAACTGTTCGCCAGGCTCAAGGCGCGCATGCCCGACGG
CGAGGATCTCGTCGTGACCCATGGCGATGCCTGCTTGCCGAATATCATGGTGGAAAATGGCCGCTTTTCT
GGATTCATCGACTGTGGCCGGCTGGGTGTGGCGGACCGCTATCAGGACATAGCGTTGGCTACCCGTGATA
TTGCTGAAGAGCTTGGCGGCGAATGGGCTGACCGCTTCCTCGTGCTTTACGGTATCGCCGCTCCCGATTC
GCAGCGCATCGCCTTCTATCGCCTTCTTGACGAGTTCTTCTGAGCGGGACTCTGGGGTTCGAAATGACCG
ACCAAGCGACGCCCAACCTGCCATCACGAGATTTCGATTCCACCGCCGCCTTCTATGAAAGGTTGGGCTT
CGGAATCGTTTTCCGGGACGCCGGCTGGATGATCCTCCAGCGCGGGGATCTCATGCTGGAGTTCTTCGCC
CACCCCAACTTGTTTATTGCAGCTTATAATGGTTACAAATAAAGCAATAGCATCACAAATTTCACAAATA
AAGCATTTTTTTCACTGCATTCTAGTTGTGGTTTGTCCAAACTCATCAATGTATCTTATCATGTCTGTAT
ACCGTCGACCTCTAGCTAGAGCTTGGCGTAATCATGGTCATAGCTGTTTCCTGTGTGAAATTGTTATCCG
CTCACAATTCCACACAACATACGAGCCGGAAGCATAAAGTGTAAAGCCTGGGGTGCCTAATGAGTGAGCT
AACTCACATTAATTGCGTTGCGCTCACTGCCCGCTTTCCAGTCGGGAAACCTGTCGTGCCAGCTGCATTA
ATGAATCGGCCAACGCGCGGGGAGAGGCGGTTTGCGTATTGGGCGCTCTTCCGCTTCCTCGCTCACTGAC
TCGCTGCGCTCGGTCGTTCGGCTGCGGCGAGCGGTATCAGCTCACTCAAAGGCGGTAATACGGTTATCCA
CAGAATCAGGGGATAACGCAGGAAAGAACATGTGAGCAAAAGGCCAGCAAAAGGCCAGGAACCGTAAAAA
GGCCGCGTTGCTGGCGTTTTTCCATAGGCTCCGCCCCCCTGACGAGCATCACAAAAATCGACGCTCAAGT
CAGAGGTGGCGAAACCCGACAGGACTATAAAGATACCAGGCGTTTCCCCCTGGAAGCTCCCTCGTGCGCT
CTCCTGTTCCGACCCTGCCGCTTACCGGATACCTGTCCGCCTTTCTCCCTTCGGGAAGCGTGGCGCTTTC
TCATAGCTCACGCTGTAGGTATCTCAGTTCGGTGTAGGTCGTTCGCTCCAAGCTGGGCTGTGTGCACGAA
CCCCCCGTTCAGCCCGACCGCTGCGCCTTATCCGGTAACTATCGTCTTGAGTCCAACCCGGTAAGACACG
ACTTATCGCCACTGGCAGCAGCCACTGGTAACAGGATTAGCAGAGCGAGGTATGTAGGCGGTGCTACAGA
GTTCTTGAAGTGGTGGCCTAACTACGGCTACACTAGAAGAACAGTATTTGGTATCTGCGCTCTGCTGAAG
CCAGTTACCTTCGGAAAAAGAGTTGGTAGCTCTTGATCCGGCAAACAAACCACCGCTGGTAGCGGTGGTT
TTTTTGTTTGCAAGCAGCAGATTACGCGCAGAAAAAAAGGATCTCAAGAAGATCCTTTGATCTTTTCTAC
GGGGTCTGACGCTCAGTGGAACGAAAACTCACGTTAAGGGATTTTGGTCATGAGATTATCAAAAAGGATC
TTCACCTAGATCCTTTTAAATTAAAAATGAAGTTTTAAATCAATCTAAAGTATATATGAGTAAACTTGGT
CTGACAGTTACCAATGCTTAATCAGTGAGGCACCTATCTCAGCGATCTGTCTATTTCGTTCATCCATAGT
TGCCTGACTCCCCGTCGTGTAGATAACTACGATACGGGAGGGCTTACCATCTGGCCCCAGTGCTGCAATG
ATACCGCGAGACCCACGCTCACCGGCTCCAGATTTATCAGCAATAAACCAGCCAGCCGGAAGGGCCGAGC
GCAGAAGTGGTCCTGCAACTTTATCCGCCTCCATCCAGTCTATTAATTGTTGCCGGGAAGCTAGAGTAAG
TAGTTCGCCAGTTAATAGTTTGCGCAACGTTGTTGCCATTGCTACAGGCATCGTGGTGTCACGCTCGTCG
TTTGGTATGGCTTCATTCAGCTCCGGTTCCCAACGATCAAGGCGAGTTACATGATCCCCCATGTTGTGCA
AAAAAGCGGTTAGCTCCTTCGGTCCTCCGATCGTTGTCAGAAGTAAGTTGGCCGCAGTGTTATCACTCAT
GGTTATGGCAGCACTGCATAATTCTCTTACTGTCATGCCATCCGTAAGATGCTTTTCTGTGACTGGTGAG
TACTCAACCAAGTCATTCTGAGAATAGTGTATGCGGCGACCGAGTTGCTCTTGCCCGGCGTCAATACGGG
ATAATACCGCGCCACATAGCAGAACTTTAAAAGTGCTCATCATTGGAAAACGTTCTTCGGGGCGAAAACT
CTCAAGGATCTTACCGCTGTTGAGATCCAGTTCGATGTAACCCACTCGTGCACCCAACTGATCTTCAGCA
TCTTTTACTTTCACCAGCGTTTCTGGGTGAGCAAAAACAGGAAGGCAAAATGCCGCAAAAAAGGGAATAA
GGGCGACACGGAAATGTTGAATACTCATACTCTTCCTTTTTCAATATTATTGAAGCATTTATCAGGGTTA
TTGTCTCATGAGCGGATACATATTTGAATGTATTTAGAAAAATAAACAAATAGGGGTTCCGCGCACATTT
CCCCGAAAAGTGCCACCTGACGTCGACGGATCGGGAGATCTCCCGATCCCCTATGGTGCACTCTCAGTAC
AATCTGCTCTGATGCCGCATAGTTAAGCCAGTATCTGCTCCCTGCTTGTGTGTTGGAGGTCGCTGAGTAG
TGCGCGAGCAAAATTTAAGCTACAACAAGGCAAGGCTTGACCGACAATTGCATGAAGAATCTGCTTAGGG
TTAGGCGTTTTGCGCTGCTTCGCGATGTACGGGCCAGATATA
